Addgene plasmid #86241: pLV-PLXNB2-mGAP
Purpose: Lentivirus for expression of human Plexin-B2 with mutant GAP domain
Depositing lab: Roland Friedel. Depositing organization: Icahn School of Medicine at Mount Sinai. Publication: Plexin-B2 facilitates glioblastoma infiltration by modulating cell biomechanics. Huang Y, Tejero R, Lee VK, Brusco C, Hannah T, Bertucci TB, Junqueira Alves C, Katsyv I, Kluge M, Foty R, Zhang B, Friedel CC, Dai G, Zou H, Friedel RH. Commun Biol. 2021 Jan 29;4(1):145. doi: 10.1038/s42003-021-01667-4. PubMed 33514835.
Backbone
  Vector backbone: pLENTI PGK Neo DEST ADDGENE #19067
  Backbone manufacturer: Kaufman laboratory, University of Massachusetts
  Backbone size w/o insert (bp): 9778
  Total vector size (bp): 13669
  Vector type: Mammalian Expression, Lentiviral
  Selectable markers: Neomycin (select with G418)
Growth in bacteria
  Bacterial resistance: Ampicillin, 100 μg/mL
  Growth temperature: 30°C
  Growth strain: NEB Stable
  Copy number: High Copy
Gene/Insert
  Gene/Insert name: Plexin-B2 (alt name: PLXNB2)
  Species: H. sapiens (human)
  Mutation: PLXNB2 with point mutations of GAP domain
  Entrez Gene: PLXNB2 (a.k.a. MM1, Nbla00445, PLEXB2, dJ402G11.3)
  Promoter: hPGK
  Cloning method: Gateway Cloning
  Sequencing primers: 5′ PGK-F
Resource information
  A portion of this plasmid was derived from a plasmid made by: PLXNB2 from Gateway entry vector pENTR223-PLXNB2, The ORFeome Collaboration
Terms and licenses: Academic/Nonprofit Terms; Industry Terms: Not Available to Industry
How to cite: pLV-PLXNB2-mGAP was a gift from Roland Friedel (Addgene plasmid # 86241 ; http://n2t.net/addgene:86241 ; RRID:Addgene_86241)
