[The description below was written by a language model from this plasmid's Addgene catalogue record and pLannotate feature annotations shown in this document.]
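Description:
pLV-PLXNB2-mGAP is a lentiviral transfer plasmid of about 13.7 kb for stable expression of human Plexin-B2 (PLXNB2) carrying point mutations in its GAP domain; the record does not specify which residues are changed. It was made by Gateway recombination of a PLXNB2 open reading frame from an ORFeome Collaboration entry clone into the pLENTI PGK Neo DEST destination backbone, and the attB1 and attB2 sites left by that reaction flank the roughly 5.5 kb coding sequence. No epitope tag or fluorescent reporter is annotated. In bacteria the plasmid replicates from a high-copy ColE1/pUC-type origin and is selected with ampicillin. An f1 origin and remnants of a pBluescript-type cloning region (lac elements, T3 and T7 promoters) are also present.

The viral genome is organised in the usual third-generation style. An RSV promoter fused to a truncated HIV-1 5' LTR drives Tat-independent transcription of the genomic RNA in packaging cells. It is followed by the Ψ packaging signal with a gag fragment, the Rev response element for nuclear export, and the cPPT/CTS, which aids nuclear import of the reverse-transcribed genome. Within this frame, the human PGK promoter expresses the mutant PLXNB2, with a WPRE downstream to enhance transcript stability and expression. A second cassette, using a mouse PGK promoter and the NeoR/KanR gene, allows G418 selection of transduced mammalian cells. The genome ends in a truncated 3' LTR followed by an SV40 polyadenylation signal and SV40 origin.

Plexin-B2 is a cell-surface receptor for class 4 semaphorins, and this construct allows its signalling to be tested with the GAP domain mutated. The associated publication concerns Plexin-B2 in glioblastoma infiltration and cell biomechanics.
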