Features (pLannotate 1.2.2; 30 found; start..end, strand, type, name):
    331..919     -  misc_feature   WPRE: woodchuck hepatitis virus posttranscriptional regulatory element
    951..971     +  protein_bind   attB2: mutant version of attB; core recombination site for the Gateway® BP reaction BP Clonase™
    988..6501    -  CDS            PLXNB2: PLXB2_HUMAN - Also known as KIAA0315. Experimental evidence at protein level: Swiss-Prot protein existence level 1. Cell surface receptor for SEMA4C, SEMA4D and SEMA4G that plays an important role in cell-cell signaling (By similarity). Plays a role in glutamatergic synapse development and is required for SEMA4A- mediated excitatory synapse development (By similarity). Binding to class 4 semaphorins promotes downstream activation of RHOA and phosphorylation of ERBB2 at 'Tyr-1248' (By similarity). Required for normal differentiation and migration of neuronal cells during brain corticogenesis an
   6522..6542    -  protein_bind   attB1: mutant version of attB; core recombination site for the Gateway® BP reaction BP Clonase™
   6598..7108    -  promoter       hPGK promoter: human phosphoglycerate kinase 1 promoter
   7111..7134    +  misc_feature   MCS (fragment): pBluescript multiple cloning site
   7154..7271    -  misc_feature   cPPT/CTS: central polypurine tract and central termination sequence of HIV-1
   7290..7390    -  CDS            Rev (fragment): human immunodeficiency virus 1 (HIV-1) Rev protein; rev; enhances nuclear export of unspliced and incompletely spliced viral mRNAs
   7767..8000    -  misc_feature   RRE: The Rev response element (RRE) of HIV-1 allows for Rev-dependent mRNA export from the nucleus to the cytoplasm.
   8146..8509    -  CDS            HIV-1 gag (fragment): gag protein from human immunodeficiency virus 1; gag
   8493..8618    -  misc_feature   HIV-1 Ψ: packaging signal of human immunodeficiency virus type 1
   8665..8845    -  LTR            5' LTR (truncated): truncated 5' long terminal repeat (LTR) from HIV-1
   8846..9072    -  promoter       RSV promoter: Rous sarcoma virus enhancer/promoter
   9100..9118    -  promoter       T3 promoter: promoter for bacteriophage T3 RNA polymerase
   9161..9183    -  protein_bind   lac operator (fragment): The lac repressor binds to the lac operator to inhibit transcription in E. coli. This inhibition can be relieved by adding lactose or isopropyl-β-D-thiogalactopyranoside (IPTG). lac repressor encoded by lacI
   9187..9217    -  promoter       lac promoter: promoter for the E. coli lac operon
   9232..9253    -  protein_bind   CAP binding site: CAP binding activates transcription in the presence of cAMP. E. coli catabolite activator protein
   9266..9358    -  CDS            lacI (fragment): lac repressor; lacI; The lac repressor binds to the lac operator to inhibit transcription in E. coli. This inhibition can be relieved by adding lactose or isopropyl-β-D-thiogalactopyranoside (IPTG).
   9541..10129   -  rep_origin     ori: high-copy-number ColE1/pMB1/pBR322/pUC origin of replication
  10300..11160   -  CDS            AmpR: β-lactamase; bla; confers resistance to ampicillin, carbenicillin, and related antibiotics
  11161..11265   -  promoter       AmpR promoter: bla
  11318..11746   -  rep_origin     f1 ori (sequence partly withheld): f1 bacteriophage origin of replication; arrow indicates direction of (+) strand synthesis
  11751..11906   -  CDS            lacZα (fragment): LacZα fragment of β-galactosidase; lacZ fragment
  11914..11932   +  promoter       T7 promoter: promoter for bacteriophage T7 RNA polymerase
  11953..12088   -  rep_origin     SV40 ori: SV40 origin of replication
  12128..12249   -  polyA_signal   SV40 poly(A) signal: SV40 polyadenylation signal
  12321..12501   -  LTR            5' LTR (truncated): truncated 5' long terminal repeat (LTR) from HIV-1
  12487..12624   -  CDS            nef (fragment): NEF_HV1LA - Experimental evidence at protein level: Swiss-Prot protein existence level 1. Extracellular Nef protein targets CD4(+) T-lymphocytes for apoptosis by interacting with CXCR4 surface receptors. From Human immunodeficiency virus type 1 group M subtype B (isolate Lai) (HIV-1).
  12645..13448   -  CDS            NeoR/KanR: aminoglycoside phosphotransferase from Tn5; aph(3')-II (or nptII); confers resistance to neomycin, kanamycin, and G418 (Geneticin®)
  13462..288     -  promoter       PGK promoter (across the origin): mouse phosphoglycerate kinase 1 promoter
>Addgene plasmid #86241 | pLV-PLXNB2-mGAP | addgene full sequence | sequence record 171485 | Addgene NGS Result
GCTTCCATTGCTCAGCGGTGCTGTCCATCTGCACGAGACTAGTGAGACGTGCTACTTCCATTTGTCACGT
CCTGCACGACGCGAGCTGCGGGGCGGGGGGGAACTTCCTGACTAGGGGAGGAGTAGAAGGTGGCGCGAAG
GGGCCACCAAAGAACGGAGCCGGTTGGCGCCTACCGGTGGATGTGGAATGTGTGCGAGGCCAGAGGCCAC
TTGTGTAGCGCCAAGTGCCCAGCGGGGCTGCTAAAGCGCATGCTCCAGACTGCCTTGGGAAAAGCGCCTC
CCCTACCCGGTAGAATTAGATCACTAGTCCGGATATCTGCAGAATTCCAGGCGGGGAGGCGGCCCAAAGG
GAGATCCGACTCGTCTGAGGGCGAAGGCGAAGACGCGGAAGAGGCCGCAGAGCCGGCAGCAGGCCGCGGG
AAGGAAGGTCCGCTGGATTGAGGGCCGAAGGGACGTAGCAGAAGGACGTCCCGCGCAGAATCCAGGTGGC
AACACAGGCGAGCAGCCATGGAAAGGACGTCAGCTTCCCCGACAACACCACGGAATTGTCAGTGCCCAAC
AGCCGAGCCCCTGTCCAGCAGCGGGCAAGGCAGGCGGCGATGAGTTCCGCCGTGGCAATAGGGAGGGGGA
AAGCGAAAGTCCCGGAAAGGAGCTGACAGGTGGTGGCAATGCCCCAACCAGTGGGGGTTGCGTCAGCAAA
CACAGTGCACACCACGCCACGTTGCCTGACAACGGGCCACAACTCCTCATAAAGAGACAGCAACCAGGAT
TTATACAAGGAGGAGAAAATGAAAGCCATACGGGAAGCAATAGCATGATACAAAGGCATTAAAGCAGCGT
ATCCACATAGCGTAAAAGGAGCAACATAGTTAAGAATACCAGTCAATCTTTCACAAATTTTGTAATCCAG
AGGTTGATTGTCGAGCGGCCGCCACTGTGCTGGATATCAACCACTTTGTACAAGAAAGCTGGGCCCATGA
GGCCCTAGAGGTCAGTGACCTTGTTCTCCAGTGCAGCGGCAATCTGCTGCAGGCGGAAGGCCAGCTGCAT
CTTCTGGGCGGCAGGATCCTCCTCCAAGGCATTGATGATCTCGTCATAGTACTTCTGCGTGTATTGGTAG
AGCTGGTGGAGTGCCACGAGGGTGTTCAAGGAGTCCGTGTGCGCCCGGGAAATCTCTGCCAGGTGTGTGT
TCATGTCCTGGTCGCTGACCTGCACCATCTGCCGGATCCCCTTGTAGTAATCCTCCACCATCTTCTTGTA
GGTGGAGATCTCCTTGGCGTACAGCAGCTTGTTGCTGGGAGAATCGCGGCTCAGCTTATGCTCCGTGCGC
GTGCAGGCATCCATGAAGGTCTGCGCGATGACTGACAGCGAGGCGTCCACCACCTCGTGGACATGCACGT
CAAAGATGAAGTGGGGGTTCTTGAGGATGTTCACCCAGAACCGGAGCGGTAAGCTGTTCGTCTTCCAGAT
GTGGATGGTGTCTTCATCCTGGATGTTGTGCTTCTCTGCCTGCTCGTCCAGGAAGTCGAAGAAGTACTTG
ACTGCAGGTGGCACCGCGTGCCCAGGCGCCAGCACGCTCTGGAAGAAGTTGTCCACAAACTGCTGCAGTG
TGCCCTTGACTGAGAGCAGCCGCGTCAGGTAGATCTCGGTGATGGCCTTCGTCCGCTCCTTCTCTTTCAC
GCTGCCTCTCTTGGACTTGCCCTCGTCCACCTCGTCGGTCGGCCGCACCAGGTGCCACACCCGGTTCTCC
TCCTCCAGGAGGGCATGGCGCTCCCCAGGCAGGTCCTGCTGGCTGTCCTCCGGCTGCTGGGAGACCCCCA
CCTTGGACAGGATGAGGGTGGCTCCATCCCGGACATTGTAGTGCATAAGGGTGTTGACGCGCTTCCACCG
GCCCTCCCGCTGTGACGTCAGGTCCAGGTCCGACAGGATCTGCGCTGTGGAGCCCGGACGCCACTCCAGG
ACCACGCTGTCTGGCCTGGGCCAGCAGGAGCAGGGCTGCCCACGGTACACCTGGTCAATGATCTTCTCCT
TGACCTGGGAGATGGTGTCACAGTTGAGGACCTTCACCGGGATGGCGTCCACTCCCTCGTCCTGCACGAT
CACGCTCACCGTCAGGGGTGCGTACTCCACATCATCCCCCAGCAGCCCCGTGTCGTTGAGAGTGTACTTG
GCCTTCTTCTGTACCGCATCCACCGGGCCCTTTTCCACCTGATGTTTGATGGCCTTGAAGAGCTTGTACA
GGGGCTCCCCGGCACTGTCCTTGAGGTACTGGTACAGGCAGATGGACATCCAGTTGGACAGCATCCTCTC
CACCACAGTCTCAGAGCCGGCCAGCATCAGCTTGGGGTTCTTGGCCACCACGTACTGCTCCAGGAGCTCC
AGGAAGAGCGTGTGCATGATGTCCGTGTAGTACTCCAGTTTCCCGTGCAGCGCCACCGTCAGCAGGGACG
CGAAGTAGACCTTGGCGCGGGCCGAGAACTCCCGCTGGTTCTCCAGGGTGTGGATGAAATTGATGAGGAA
AGACTTGCTGTTCAGCAGGTTGGAGAACTGGTAGAGGGCCTGCTCCACCACCGGCCGCCGCGGCTCAGGG
ATGTCCAGCTTGCCGGTGATCATCACGTCCTTGTCGCCGTCCTTGGAGGGCAGGAAGAAGACGCGGTCGG
TGTAGGTCTTGTAGTCCAGCACGGGGATGCCGGCCTCGTGCACGTCGTTGGTCTGGTCCTCCATCTCGAT
CATCAGGTCTGTGAATTCCTTCTTGCAGCGGTCCCGCACGCTCTCCTCCAGGCCCTCCAGCTGGGACTTG
ATCTTCTCATACTCTCGTTCGGCCTGCTGGCTCTTCCTCCAGTAGCAGTAGACAGACACCGCGATGACGA
CCACCATGGGCACGATGACCAGCGGCAAGATGAGGCTGAGCGGCACGTCGCTCACCCGTGTGTCGTACTC
CACGCGGCCCAGCACCCACTCGCGAGAGCCGAACTTCACAATGAACTCGGGCAGGTTGTGTGTGGTGTCT
CGTTTCTGCCGCCGCTTGGGCGGGGGCTGCACCTCCGGGGGCTCACAGTACAGGTCGGTCTCCGTCAGCG
TCTTCATGGTGCAGCGCTCGGCACCCACGAAGGCCTCGGCCTCCTGCAGCGTCATCGCCTTGTTCAGATT
GGTGCCCCGGGCGTGGATGAGCTTGTTGACCTGCTTCTTGACGCCACCTGTGAAGTTCTCAAAGGTGGGG
TCAGGCACGTACTCGAAGGCCCCGGCCTCTGTTCTGAGCAGGGCACGGTGCCCGTCCATCTCGATCAGCA
CCGTGAGGTTGTAGGCCTCTGGCTCCTCAGGCACAGCCGGGGACAGGAAGACGACCTTGGTGTCATTGTG
GAACACGTAGTCTGTACCCACCACCGTCATGGGCTGCAGGGATTCAGCCTCCCGCGGCGGCTGCCAGGAC
TGCAGGGGCTCCGCGATGACCACCATGGCAAACCTCTGGATCAGGCTGAAGCCCTGACCCGTGACGTTGA
TGCTGCGGCCACCACTGGCAAAGCTTCGTAGCGGCTCGAAGGCTCGCAGTACGGGGTTTTCGCGGTAGGT
GAAGAAGATGCCGGGGTTGGGCACGGGGGACCCCCCGTAGGAGACCTCCAGAAGCATCTGGCCCCGTGTC
GCCTGGGGGCCAGTGACACACTGGAGCTGCGCCCCAAACTTCGTCACTTTACACGGGACGCCGTTGAGGG
TCACCCGCACGTCCTCCTGGGAGCCCGTGTCCAGGTGGGTGCCGTGGATGGTCAGTGTGGTGCCGCCCGC
CTGCGGTCCCTGCTGCGGCTCCACACTGAGAGGCTTGGGCTGTTGGAAGGTGAACTGGACATTGGGAGGC
GAACGGCCCAGTTTCCCGAAGACGTCCACCTCGACACCCCCCGTGAAAGGCGTCTCCGCAGCCTCGATCA
CACACACGATCCGGGTGGACACGGAGTAACGTTCCGGCTGAAAGGAGCAGTTCCGGCCGGCCACAGAGAT
CCTCTGGATGTCCCCTGCTTGGACGCCCAAATTGGACCCCAGGATGGTGATGCGGATGCCCCCACCCAGG
GGGCCCGTCTCAGGCTGGATCCTGGTGATGACGGGCGGCGGGCACTCGGAGGTGGTGTTGCACAGGGCCT
CATACACGCACCTGCTCTGGCCCCCGCACCACGCACACCTGTAGTCGGGGTTAGCGGCCCGGCACAGGCT
GCAGTCGCTGCGGCCAAAGGAGCAGTTGTAGAGGGTCACATGGAGCTTGCTGTCGATATTCTTGCCGTAA
GACTTGACGTAGAGGTGCAGGGGCAGCGTCTCGTTGGCATCGTGGGACAGCTTTGGGGTCCGAAAGGCGA
AGGTCCCAGATTCCTGCATGGTCACCGGCTCCATGAACTTGAGCAAGTCACTGCCCACGTGCAGGGAGGA
ACCCTTCACGGTGTCCAGGTTCTTGCCCTGGAAGTTCACATCTGTCTCGTGGTTCATGGGGATCACCAGG
GGGCTGGGTCCCAGGAACTGGGGACAGCTGTCCTCCATGTGGGCACGGACGATGCCGTCCTCAGGGTTGG
GCGAAGCCTCCCGGCACTCGTGGTAGCGCAGGTCCCACTGGCAGGTCCAGCGGTTGCTCACGCAGGAGAT
GCACGGCAGGTTCTCCTCCAGGCTCATGGCCTGGCGGCAGTCGTAGAAGGGGTACTGGTAGGACGTGAGG
AAGATGTTGCCTCGTCTAAGGAGGAGCTGGATGGTCACGGCCACGTGGTCCTGGCCTGGCGGTGTGACGG
GGATGCTGCTTGGGGAGTTGCAGATGACGGCCTCGCCCTCCACGCGGGCGGGGTGTGGCGGCGACTCCCC
AAAAAGGCACAGCAACTCGTCCTCCTCGCTCAGGGCAGGGAGGGGGCTGACGGTCAGCTGCACCTCCCCC
TGGGCCCGCCGGCTCATGTTCTGTGGCTGGGCGCTGGTGACGGCCACGCAGGACTTGCTTCGGCTCCACA
GCCAGTGGCTGGCCTCCTCGGCCCGCGGACACTCGGCCTTCCGGGTGCATCGTCCCTCGACGACGCACCA
GCCGCAGTAGGGGTCCTGGGAGTCGCGGCACTGGGTGCAGGTCGGGTAGCTCAGGCACTCCTGCACCGGC
AGCCGGAACACCTTGTCCTGGGTCATGGCGTACAGGCTGCCCAGGTCTCCAGACAGTACCAGGTCGCGCT
TGACTCTCTTGTTTATCTCCACAAGGATAGAGTCGTACTCTGAGGAGGTGCCATCTGGGGTGAGGTACAC
CTTGAGGATCCGGCCATCAGAGGTGCCCAGAAAAGCAACAGTGTGGTTATTTTCAGCAGCCACGGTGACA
GCCGTGAGGTTCAGGCCTCCACGCTGCAGCACGGCTGTGCCTCTGAGCCCGTCGCGGCTGCCCAGCGGGT
AGGGCAGGTGCTCCGAGCCACATGGGAAGCTCTTGCTGGAGCCCGGCGCGTGGCCGCCGCACTGGATATC
GCCGTGGAAGGGCTTGTAGAAGATGTCACGGGCCTCCCGGGTGCCTGTGTAACAGGCGTTGCGGTTGGCC
TCCATCTTGGCGTGCACCTTGTCCAGCGGGAACAGGCAGAGGCCCGCACCGGGCCCCCCACTGCTCCGGC
TGTCTCTGCTGAAGACAGCATATAGCACCCTGCCAGAGCCAGGCGCAGCCACGGAGGCGGCCAGGCAGGT
GCCAAAGGCAGCGGCGTGGATGTCGGGGTCCCGGCACTGCAGGTCCATCTCCAGGTAGGAGTAGTAGTTG
GGGTCTTCTCTGCACATGCGTGCCAGCAGCGTGCGGTTCCGGGCCGGGTGCTTGTCCTGCTGGTTGAAGA
CAAAGAAGACGTAGGGGCCGTCCTCGAAGGCCGCCACGAACTGCTGTGTGTTGGTGGACAGGTAGCCGGC
CTTGTAGGTGGCGTGGTCCGTGTAGGCTTCAAAGGCCTCCCTGCTGTCAGTCCGGTCCAACAGCCGAGTG
CTCACGATGATGCCGTTGTCGTGTGGCCCATTGCCTTTGCCCACAAACAGCACGCGGTCACCACCAGGAC
CCGTGGAGCTCACCAGCCCCACTGTGGCCACGCCCTCATCATTGCTGGCCACGAAAGACTTCTCCCCGCT
GCCGTCCTCGTAGAACAGGCGGAGGGAGATGTTGCTCAGGGCGCGCAGAGCGCAGATGCCCTTGAAGAGG
CTGCCGCACTCCACCAGGCGCTTCCTGGGAGGGTCGAGCAGCAGCAGCTGGTTGACATTGTCAGTCATCT
CAGCCTCATGGCACTGGCTGGCCTCGATGGGCGGCGTGCACTTCTTGTTGTCCAGGGCCGGGCCCGTGGC
CACCTGCTGCTCCAGCTGCAGCTTCGCATCCAGCTGGTAGAGGGCATTCACCGCCCCCAGGTACACCACG
CCTGAGGCCTCATCCACAGCCAGGTGGTTCAGCTCTTTCTCGCTGCGGAAGAAGTCCAGCTTGCGGGGCC
TCAGGCTGGCACCTGCGCCCAGCAGGCCCAGCAGGGTCAGGGCCCAGAGCTGCAGTGCCATGGTGGGCCT
TGACGGCCCTTCTGCTTTTTTGTACAAACTTGTTGATATCTGCAGAATTCCACCACACTGGACTAGTCGA
CGAACCGGTGGATCCCCCTGGGGAGAGAGGTCGGTGATTCGGTCAACGAGGGAGCCGACTGCCGACGTGC
GCTCCGGAGGCTTGCAGAATGCGGAACACCGCGCGGGCAGGAACAGGGCCCACACTACCGCCCCACACCC
CGCCTCCCGCACCGCCCCTTCCCGGCCGCTGCTCTCGGCGCGCCCTGCTGAGCAGCCGCTATTGGCCACA
GCCCATCGCGGTCGGCGCGCTGCCATTGCTCCCTGGCGCTGTCCGTCTGCGAGGGTACTAGTGAGACGTG
CGGCTTCCGTTTGTCACGTCCGGCACGCCGCGAACCGCAAGGAACCTTCCCGACTTAGGGGCGGAGCAGG
AAGCGTCGCCGGGGGGCCCACAAGGGTAGCGGCGAAGATCCGGGTGACGCTGCGAACGGACGTGAAGAAT
GTGCGAGACCCAGGGTCGGCGCCGCTGCGTTTCCCGGAACCACGCCCAGAGCAGCCGCGTCCCTGCGCAA
ACCCAGGGCTGCCTTGGAAAAGGCGCAACCCCAACCCCGTGGAATTCGATATCAAGCTTCTCGAGGCTAG
TCTCGTGATCGATAAAATTTTGAATTTTTGTAATTTGTTTTTGTAATTCTTTAGTTTGTATGTCTGTTGC
TATTATGTCTACTATTCTTTCCCCTGCACTGTACCCCCCAATCCCCCCTTTTCTTTTAAAAGTTAACCGA
TACCGTCGAGATCCGTTCACTAATCGAATGGATCTGTCTCTGTCTCTCTCTCCACCTTCTTCTTCTATTC
CTTCGGGCCTGTCGGGTCCCCTCGGGGTTGGGAGGTGGGTCTGAAACGATAATGGTGAATATCCCTGCCT
AACTCTATTCACTATAGAAAGTACAGCAAAAACTATTCTTAAACCTACCAAGCCTCCTACTATCATTATG
AATAATTTTATATACCACAGCCAATTTGTTATGTTAAACCAATTCCACAAACTTGCCCATTTATCTAATT
CCAATAATTCTTGTTCATTCTTTTCTTGCTGGTTTTGCGATTCTTCAATTAAGGAGTGTATTAAGCTTGT
GTAATTGTTAATTTCTCTGTCCCACTCCATCCAGGTCGTGTGATTCCAAATCTGTTCCAGAGATTTATTA
CTCCAACTAGCATTCCAAGGCACAGCAGTGGTGCAAATGAGTTTTCCAGAGCAACCCCAAATCCCCAGGA
GCTGTTGATCCTTTAGGTATCTTTCCACAGCCAGGATTCTTGCCTGGAGCTGCTTGATGCCCCAGACTGT
GAGTTGCAACAGATGCTGTTGCGCCTCAATAGCCCTCAGCAAATTGTTCTGCTGCTGCACTATACCAGAC
AATAATTGTCTGGCCTGTACCGTCAGCGTCATTGACGCTGCGCCCATAGTGCTTCCTGCTGCTCCCAAGA
ACCCAAGGAACAAAGCTCCTATTCCCACTGCTCTTTTTTCTCTCTGCACCACTCTTCTCTTTGCCTTGGT
GGGTGCTACTCCTAATGGTTCAATTTTTACTACTTTATATTTATATAATTCACTTCTCCAATTGTCCCTC
ATATCTCCTCCTCCAGGTCTGAAGATCAGCGGCCGCTTGCTGTGCGGTGGTCTTACTTTTGTTTTGCTCT
TCCTCTATCTTGTCTAAAGCTTCCTTGGTGTCTTTTATCTCTATCCTTTGATGCACACAATAGAGGGTTG
CTACTGTATTATATAATGATCTAAGTTCTTCTGATCCTGTCTGAAGGGATGGTTGTAGCTGTCCCAGTAT
TTGTCTACAGCCTTCTGATGTTTCTAACAGGCCAGGATTAACTGCGAATCGTTCTAGCTCCCTGCTTGCC
CATACTATATGTTTTAATTTATATTTTTTCTTTCCCCCTGGCCTTAACCGAATTTTTTCCCATCGCGATC
TAATTCTCCCCCGCTTAATACTGACGCTCTCGCACCCATCTCTCTCCTTCTAGCCTCCGCTAGTCAAAAT
TTTTGGCGTACTCACCAGTCGCCGCCCCTCGCCTCTTGCCGTGCGCGCTTCAGCAAGCCGAGTCCTGCGT
CGAGAGAGCTCCTCTGGTTTCCCTTTCGCTTTCAAGTCCCTGTTCGGGCGCCACTGCTAGAGATTTTCCA
CACTGACTAAAAGGGTCTGAGGGATCTCTAGTTACCAGAGTCACACAACAGACGGGCACACACTACTTGA
AGCACTCAAGGCAAGCTTTATTGAGGCTTAAGCAGTGGGTTCCCTAGTTAGCCAGAGAGCTCCCAGGCTC
AGATCTGGTCTAACCAGAGAGACCCGTTTATGTATCGAGCTAGGCACTTAAATACAATATCTCTGCAATG
CGGCAATTCAGTGGTTCGTCCAATCCATGTCAGACCCGTCTGTTGCCTTCCTAATAAGGCACGATCGTAC
CACCTTACTTCCACCAATCGGCATGCACGGTGCTTTTTCTCTCCTTGTAAGGCATGTTGCTAACTCATCG
TTACCATGTTGCAAGACTACAAGAGTATTGCATAAGACTACATTAAGCTTGCAGCTCCAGCTTTTGTTCC
CTTTAGTGAGGGTTAATTGCGCGCTTGGCGTAATCATGGTCATAGCTGTTTCCTGTGTGAAATTGTTATC
CGCTCACAATTCCACACAACATACGAGCCGGAAGCATAAAGTGTAAAGCCTGGGGTGCCTAATGAGTGAG
CTAACTCACATTAATTGCGTTGCGCTCACTGCCCGCTTTCCAGTCGGGAAACCTGTCGTGCCAGCTGCAT
TAATGAATCGGCCAACGCGCGGGGAGAGGCGGTTTGCGTATTGGGCGCTCTTCCGCTTCCTCGCTCACTG
ACTCGCTGCGCTCGGTCGTTCGGCTGCGGCGAGCGGTATCAGCTCACTCAAAGGCGGTAATACGGTTATC
CACAGAATCAGGGGATAACGCAGGAAAGAACATGTGAGCAAAAGGCCAGCAAAAGGCCAGGAACCGTAAA
AAGGCCGCGTTGCTGGCGTTTTTCCATAGGCTCCGCCCCCCTGACGAGCATCACAAAAATCGACGCTCAA
GTCAGAGGTGGCGAAACCCGACAGGACTATAAAGATACCAGGCGTTTCCCCCTGGAAGCTCCCTCGTGCG
CTCTCCTGTTCCGACCCTGCCGCTTACCGGATACCTGTCCGCCTTTCTCCCTTCGGGAAGCGTGGCGCTT
TCTCATAGCTCACGCTGTAGGTATCTCAGTTCGGTGTAGGTCGTTCGCTCCAAGCTGGGCTGTGTGCACG
AACCCCCCGTTCAGCCCGACCGCTGCGCCTTATCCGGTAACTATCGTCTTGAGTCCAACCCGGTAAGACA
CGACTTATCGCCACTGGCAGCAGCCACTGGTAACAGGATTAGCAGAGCGAGGTATGTAGGCGGTGCTACA
GAGTTCTTGAAGTGGTGGCCTAACTACGGCTACACTAGAAGAACAGTATTTGGTATCTGCGCTCTGCTGA
AGCCAGTTACCTTCGGAAAAAGAGTTGGTAGCTCTTGATCCGGCAAACAAACCACCGCTGGTAGCGGTGG
TTTTTTTGTTTGCAAGCAGCAGATTACGCGCAGAAAAAAAGGATCTCAAGAAGATCCTTTGATCTTTTCT
ACGGGGTCTGACGCTCAGTGGAACGAAAACTCACGTTAAGGGATTTTGGTCATGAGATTATCAAAAAGGA
TCTTCACCTAGATCCTTTTAAATTAAAAATGAAGTTTTAAATCAATCTAAAGTATATATGAGTAAACTTG
GTCTGACAGTTACCAATGCTTAATCAGTGAGGCACCTATCTCAGCGATCTGTCTATTTCGTTCATCCATA
GTTGCCTGACTCCCCGTCGTGTAGATAACTACGATACGGGAGGGCTTACCATCTGGCCCCAGTGCTGCAA
TGATACCGCGAGACCCACGCTCACCGGCTCCAGATTTATCAGCAATAAACCAGCCAGCCGGAAGGGCCGA
GCGCAGAAGTGGTCCTGCAACTTTATCCGCCTCCATCCAGTCTATTAATTGTTGCCGGGAAGCTAGAGTA
AGTAGTTCGCCAGTTAATAGTTTGCGCAACGTTGTTGCCATTGCTACAGGCATCGTGGTGTCACGCTCGT
CGTTTGGTATGGCTTCATTCAGCTCCGGTTCCCAACGATCAAGGCGAGTTACATGATCCCCCATGTTGTG
CAAAAAAGCGGTTAGCTCCTTCGGTCCTCCGATCGTTGTCAGAAGTAAGTTGGCCGCAGTGTTATCACTC
ATGGTTATGGCAGCACTGCATAATTCTCTTACTGTCATGCCATCCGTAAGATGCTTTTCTGTGACTGGTG
AGTACTCAACCAAGTCATTCTGAGAATAGTGTATGCGGCGACCGAGTTGCTCTTGCCCGGCGTCAATACG
GGATAATACCGCGCCACATAGCAGAACTTTAAAAGTGCTCATCATTGGAAAACGTTCTTCGGGGCGAAAA
CTCTCAAGGATCTTACCGCTGTTGAGATCCAGTTCGATGTAACCCACTCGTGCACCCAACTGATCTTCAG
CATCTTTTACTTTCACCAGCGTTTCTGGGTGAGCAAAAACAGGAAGGCAAAATGCCGCAAAAAAGGGAAT
AAGGGCGACACGGAAATGTTGAATACTCATACTCTTCCTTTTTCAATATTATTGAAGCATTTATCAGGGT
TATTGTCTCATGAGCGGATACATATTTGAATGTATTTAGAAAAATAAACAAATAGGGGTTCCGCGCACAT
TTCCCCGAAAAGTGCCACCTAAATTGTAAGCGTTAATATTTTGTTAAAATTCGCGTTAAATTTTTGTTAA
ATCAGCTCATTTTTTAACCAATAGGCCGAAATCGGCAAAATCCCTTATAAATCAAAAGAATAGACCGAGA
TAGGGT
[37 nt withheld, positions 11417-11453]
AAAGAACGTGGACTCCAACGTCAAAGG
[49 nt withheld, positions 11481-11529]
T
[91 nt withheld, positions 11531-11621]
G
[124 nt withheld, positions 11623-11746]
CCCATTCGCCATTCAGGCTGCGCAACTGTTGGGAAGGGCGATCGGTGCGGGCCTCTTCGCTATTACGCCA
GCTGGCGAAAGGGGGATGTGCTGCAAGGCGATTAAGTTGGGTAACGCCAGGGTTTTCCCAGTCACGACGT
TGTAAAACGACGGCCAGTGAGCGCGCGTAATACGACTCACTATAGGGCGAATTGGGTACGTCCCTAGGCC
TCCAAAAAAGCCTCCTCACTACTTCTGGAATAGCTCAGAGGCCGAGGCGGCCTCGGCCTCTGCATAAATA
AAAAAAATTAGTCAGCCATGGGGCGGAGAATGGGCGGAACTGGGCGGAGTTAGGGGCGGGATGGGCGGAG
TTAGGGGCGGGATAGCTAGAGCCAGACATGATAAGATACATTGATGAGTTTGGACAAACCACAACTAGAA
TGCAGTGAAAAAAATGCTTTATTTGTGAAATTTGTGATGCTATTGCTTTATTTGTAACCATTATAAGCTG
CAATAAACAAGTTCCTCTCACTCTCTGATATTCATTTCTTTGCAAGTTATAAATACTGAATAATAAGATG
ACATGAACTACTACTGCTAGAGATTTTCCACACTGACTAAAAGGGTCTGAGGGATCTCTAGTTACCAGAG
TCACACAACAGACGGGCACACACTACTTGAAGCACTCAAGGCAAGCTTTATTGAGGCTTAAGCAGTGGGT
TCCCTAGTTAGCCAGAGAGCTCCCAGGCTCAGATCTGGTCTAACCAGAGAGACCCAGTACAAGCAAAAAG
CAGATCTTGTCTTCGTTGGGAGTGAGCTAGCCCTTCCAGTCCCCCCTTTTCTTTTAAAAAGTGGCTAAGA
TCTACAGCTGCCTTGTAAGTCATTGGTCTTAAAGGTACCGGGCCCTCGACGGATCCCCTCAGAAGAACTC
GTCAAGAAGGCGATAGAAGGCGATGCGCTGCGAATCGGGAGCGGCGATACCGTAAAGCACGAGGAAGCGG
TCAGCCCATTCGCCGCCAAGCTCTTCAGCAATATCACGGGTAGCCAACGCTATGTCCTGATAGCGGTCCG
CCACACCCAGCCGGCCACAGTCGATGAATCCAGAAAAGCGGCCATTTTCCACCATGATATTCGGCAAGCA
GGCATCGCCATGGGTCACGACGAGATCCTCGCCGTCGGGCATGCGCGCCTTGAGCCTGGCGAACAGTTCG
GCTGGCGCGAGCCCCTGATGCTCTTCGTCCAGATCATCCTGATCGACAAGACCGGCTTCCATCCGAGTAC
GTGCTCGCTCGATGCGATGTTTCGCTTGGTGGTCGAATGGGCAGGTAGCCGGATCAAGCGTATGCAGCCG
CCGCATTGCATCAGCCATGATGGATACTTTCTCGGCAGGAGCAAGGTGAGATGACAGGAGATCCTGCCCC
GGCACTTCGCCCAATAGCAGCCAGTCCCTTCCCGCTTCAGTGACAACGTCGAGCACAGCTGCGCAAGGAA
CGCCCGTCGTGGCCAGCCACGATAGCCGCGCTGCCTCGTCCTGCAGTTCATTCAGGGCACCGGACAGGTC
GGTCTTGACAAAAAGAACCGGGCGCCCCTGCGCTGACAGCCGGAACACGGCGGCATCAGAGCAGCCGATT
GTCTGTTGTGCCCAGTCATAGCCGAATAGCCTCTCCACCCAAGCGGCCGGAGAACCTGCGTGCAATCCAT
CTTGTTCAATGGCCGATCCCATATTGGCTGCAGGTCGAAAGGCCCGGAGATGAGGAAGAGGAGAACAGCG
CGGCAGACGTGCGCTTTTGAAGCGTGCAGAATGCCGGGCCTCCGGAGGACCTTCGGGCGCCCGCCCCGCC
CCTGAGCCCGCCCCTGAGCCCGCCCCCGGACCCACCCCTTCCCAGCCTCTGAGCCCAGAAAGCGAAGGAG
CAAAGCTGCTATTGGCCGCTGCCCCAAAGGCCTACCC
